Addgene plasmid #23926: pDONR223-EPHA2
Depositing lab: William Hahn & David Root. Depositing organization: Dana-Farber Cancer Institute. Publication: COT drives resistance to RAF inhibition through MAP kinase pathway reactivation. Johannessen CM, Boehm JS, Kim SY, Thomas SR, Wardwell L, Johnson LA, Emery CM, Stransky N, Cogdill AP, Barretina J, Caponigro G, Hieronymus H, Murray RR, Salehi-Ashtiani K, Hill DE, Vidal M, Zhao JJ, Yang X, Alkan O, Kim S, Harris JL, Wilson CJ, Myer VE, Finan PM, Root DE, Roberts TM, Golub T, Flaherty KT, Dummer R, Weber BL, Sellers WR, Schlegel R, Wargo JA, Hahn WC, Garraway LA. Nature. 2010 Dec 16;468(7326):968-72. doi: 10.1038/nature09627 PubMed 21107320.
Backbone
  Vector backbone: pDONR223
  Backbone manufacturer: Invitrogen
  Backbone size w/o insert (bp): 5005
  Vector type: Gateway Donor vector
Growth in bacteria
  Bacterial resistance: Spectinomycin, 50 μg/mL
  Growth temperature: 37°C
  Growth strain: DH5alpha
  Copy number: High Copy
Gene/Insert
  Gene/Insert name: EPHA2 (alt name: EPH receptor A2)
  Species: H. sapiens (human)
  Insert size (bp): 2931
  Entrez Gene: EPHA2 (a.k.a. ARCC2, CTPA, CTPP1, CTRCT6, ECK)
  Cloning method: Gateway Cloning
  Sequencing primers: 5′ M13pUC-fwd; 3′ M13rev
Terms and licenses: Academic/Nonprofit Terms; Industry Terms: Not Available to Industry
Depositor comments: The ORF has no Stop codon. This design enables easy recombination into a destination vector to add an epitope tag of choice and Stop codon to the ORF. Do NOT use this plasmid directly for transfections. A set of 4 custom lentiviral vectors is available ( pLX301 (http://www.addgene.org/25895/) , pLX302 (http://www.addgene.org/25896/) , pLX303 (http://www.addgene.org/25897/) , pLX304 (http://www.addgene.org/25890/) ) to be used to express these ORFs in mammalian cells. These plasmids are not included in the kit and must be ordered separately.
How to cite: pDONR223-EPHA2 was a gift from William Hahn & David Root (Addgene plasmid # 23926 ; http://n2t.net/addgene:23926 ; RRID:Addgene_23926)
