[The description below was written by a language model from this plasmid's Addgene catalogue record.]
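Description:
pDONR223-EPHA2 is a Gateway entry clone built on the Invitrogen pDONR223 donor backbone (about 5 kb without insert) and carrying the human EPHA2 open reading frame, which encodes EPH receptor A2, a receptor tyrosine kinase. The insert is recorded as roughly 2.9 kb and was introduced by Gateway recombination. The plasmid is maintained in E. coli as a high-copy vector under spectinomycin selection. The record does not include a feature table, so the origin of replication and the exact attachment sites flanking the insert are not itemised. As the product of recombination into a donor vector, the ORF would normally be bracketed by attL sites that allow an LR reaction. M13 forward and reverse primer sites on either side of the insert are listed for sequence verification.

The key design feature is that the ORF lacks a stop codon. It can therefore be transferred by recombination into a destination vector that supplies a C-terminal epitope tag of choice together with a stop codon, yielding an in-frame fusion. The plasmid itself is a shuttle and storage clone only. No promoter for mammalian expression is described, and the depositors state explicitly that it should not be transfected directly. They point instead to a companion set of lentiviral destination vectors (the pLX301 to pLX304 series), supplied separately, for expressing the ORF in mammalian cells. The clone belongs to a kit of ORF entry clones, and the associated publication concerns resistance to RAF inhibition through reactivation of the MAP kinase pathway, which suggests use in gain-of-function expression studies.
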