>Addgene plasmid #23926 | pDONR223-EPHA2 | depositor partial sequence | sequence record 11241 | Author sequence
ATGGAGCTCCAGGCAGCCCGCGCCTGCTTCGCCCTGCTGTGGGGCTGTGCGCTGGCCGCGGCCGCGGCGG
CGCAGGGCAAGGAAGTGGTACTGCTGGACTTTGCTGCAGCTGGAGGGGAGCTCGGCTGGCTCACACACCC
GTATGGCAAAGGGTGGGACCTGATGCAGAACATCATGAATGACATGCCGATCTACATGTACTCCGTGTGC
AACGTGATGTCTGGCGACCAGGACAACTGGCTCCGCACCAACTGGGTGTACCGAGGAGAGGCTGAGCGTA
TCTTCATTGAGCTCAAGTTTACTGTACGTGACTGCAACAGCTTCCCTGGTGGCGCCAGCTCCTGCAAGGA
GACTTTCAACCTCTACTATGCCGAGTCGGACCTGGACTACGGCACCAACTTCCAGAAGCGCCTGTTCACC
AAGATTGACACCATTGCGCCCGATGAGATCACCGTCAGCAGCGACTTCGAGGCACGCCACGTGAAGCTGA
ACGTGGAGGAGCGCTCCGTGGGGCCGCTCACCCGCAAAGGCTTCTACCTGGCCTTCCAGGATATCGGTGC
CTGTGTGGCGCTGCTCTCCGTCCGTGTCTACTACAAGAAGTGCCCCGAGCTGCTGCAGGGCCTGGCCCAC
TTCCCTGAGACCATCGCCGGCTCTGATGCACCTTCCCTGGCCACTGTGGCCGGCACCTGTGTGGACCATG
CCGTGGTGCCACCGGGGGGTGAAGAGCCCCGTATGCACTGTGCAGTGGATGGCGAGTGGCTGGTGCCCAT
TGGGCAGTGCCTGTGCCAGGCAGGCTACGAGAAGGTGGAGGATGCCTGCCAGGCCTGCTCGCCTGGATTT
TTTAAGTTTGAGGCATCTGAGAGCCCCTGCTTGGAGTGCCCTGAGCACACGCTGCCATCCCCTGAGGGTG
CCACCTCCTGCGAGTGTGAGGAAGGCTTCTTCCGGGCACCTCAGGACCCAGCGTCGATGCCTTGCACACG
ACCCCCCTCCGCCCCACACTACCTCACAGCCGTGGGCATGGGTGCCAAGGTGGAGCTGCGCTGGACGCCC
CCTCAGGACAGCGGGGGCCGCGAGGACATTGTCTACAGCGTCACCTGCGAACAGTGCTGGCCCGAGTCTG
GGGAATGCGGGCCGTGTGAGGCCAGTGTGCGCTACTCGGAGCCTCCTCACGGACTGACCCGCACCAGTGT
GACAGTGAGCGACCTGGAGCCCCACATGAACTACACCTTCACCGTGGAGGCCCGCAATGGCGTCTCAGGC
CTGGTAACCAGCCGCAGCTTCCGTACTGCCAGTGTCAGCATCAACCAGACAGAGCCCCCCAAGGTGAGGC
TGGAGGGCCGCAGCACCACCTCGCTTAGCGTCTCCTGGAGCATCCCCCCGCCGCAGCAGAGCCGAGTGTG
GAAGTACGAGGTCACTTACCGCAAGAAGGGAGACTCCAACAGCTACAATGTGCGCCGCACCGAGGGTTTC
TCCGTGACCCTGGACGACCTGGCCCCAGACACCACCTACCTGGTCCAGGTGCAGGCACTGACGCAGGAGG
GCCAGGGGGCCGGCAGCAAGGTGCACGAATTCCAGACGCTGTCCCCGGAGGGATCTGGCAACTTGGCGGT
GATTGGCGGCGTGGCTGTCGGTGTGGTCCTGCTTCTGGTGCTGGCAGGAGTTGGCTTCTTTATCCACCGC
AGGAGGAAGAACCAGCGTGCCCGCCAGTCCCCGGAGGACGTTTACTTCTCCAAGTCAGAACAACTGAAGC
CCCTGAAGACATACGTGGACCCCCACACATATGAGGACCCCAACCAGGCTGTGTTGAAGTTCACTACCGA
GATCCATCCATCCTGTGTCACTCGGCAGAAGGTGATCGGAGCAGGAGAGTTTGGGGAGGTGTACAAGGGC
ATGCTGAAGACATCCTCGGGGAAGAAGGAGGTGCCGGTGGCCATCAAGACGCTGAAAGCCGGCTACACAG
AGAAGCAGCGAGTGGACTTCCTCGGCGAGGCCGGCATCATGGGCCAGTTCAGCCACCACAACATCATCCG
CCTAGAGGGCGTCATCTCCAAATACAAGCCCATGATGATCATCACTGAGTACATGGAGAATGGGGCCCTG
GACAAGTTCCTTCGGGAGAAGGATGGCGAGTTCAGCGTGCTGCAGCTGGTGGGCATGCTGCGGGGCATCG
CAGCTGGCATGAAGTACCTGGCCAACATGAACTATGTGCACCGTGACCTGGCTGCCCGCAACATCCTCGT
CAACAGCAACCTGGTCTGCAAGGTGTCTGACTTTGGCCTGTCCCGCGTGCTGGAGGACGACCCCGAGGCC
ACCTACACCACCAGTGGCGGCAAGATCCCCATCCGCTGGACCGCCCCGGAGGCCATTTCCTACCGGAAGT
TCACCTCTGCCAGCGACGTGTGGAGCTTTGGCATTGTCATGTGGGAGGTGATGACCTATGGCGAGCGGCC
CTACTGGGAGTTGTCCAACCACGAGGTGATGAAAGCCATCAATGATGGCTTCCGGCTCCCCACACCCATG
GACTGCCCCTCCGCCATCTACCAGCTCATGATGCAGTGCTGGCAGCAGGAGCGTGCCCGCCGCCCCAAGT
TCGCTGACATCGTCAGCATCCTGGACAAGCTCATTCGTGCCCCTGACTCCCTCAAGACCCTGGCTGACTT
TGACCCCCGCGTGTCTATCCGGCTCCCCAGCACGAGCGGCTCGGAGGGGGTGCCCTTCCGCACGGTGTCC
GAGTGGCTGGAGTCCATCAAGATGCAGCAGTATACGGAGCACTTCATGGCGGCCGGCTACACTGCCATCG
AGAAGGTGGTGCAGATGACCAACGACGACATCAAGAGGATTGGGGTGCGGCTGCCCGGCCACCAGAAGCG
CATCGCCTACAGCCTGCTGGGACTCAAGGACCAGGTGAACACTGTGGGGATCCCCATC
