>Addgene plasmid #23926 | pDONR223-EPHA2 | addgene partial sequence | sequence record 29763 | 23926 with M13pUC-fwd
CTCGGGCCCAATAATGATTTTATTTTGACTGATAGTGACCTGTTCGTTGCAACAAATTGATGAGCAATGC
TTTTTTATAATGCCAACTTTGTACAAAAAAGTTGGCACCATGGAGCTCCAGGCAGCCCGCGCCTGCTTCG
CCCTGCTGTGGGGCTGTGCGCTGGCCGCGGCCGCGGCGGCGCAGGGCAAGGAAGTGGTACTGCTGGACTT
TGCTGCAGCTGGAGGGGAGCTCGGCTGGCTCACACACCCGTATGGCAAAGGGTGGGACCTGATGCAGAAC
ATCATGAATGACATGCCGATCTACATGTACTCCGTGTGCAACGTGATGTCTGGCGACCAGGACAACTGGC
TCCGCACCAACTGGGTGTACCGAGGAGAGGCTGAGCGTATCTTCATTGAGCTCAAGTTTACTGTACGTGA
CTGCAACAGCTTCCCTGGTGGCGCCAGCTCCTGCAAGGAGACTTTCAACCTCTACTATGCCGAGTCGGAC
CTGGACTACGGCACCAACTTCCAGAAGCGCCTGTTCACCAAGATTGACACCATTGC
